Addgene plasmid #165558: pOpen-EcoRVM
Purpose: Site-specific DNA methyltransferase; protects DNA from cleavage by EcoRV.
Depositing lab: Drew Endy & Jennifer Molloy & FreeGenes Project. Depositing organization: Stanford University.
Backbone
  Vector backbone: pBuild
  Vector type: Synthetic Biology
Growth in bacteria
  Bacterial resistance: Ampicillin, 100 μg/mL
  Growth temperature: 37°C
  Growth strain: DH5alpha
  Copy number: High Copy
Gene/Insert
  Gene/Insert name: M.EcoRV
  Species: Other
  Cloning method: Restriction Enzyme; 5′ cloning site AATG (unknown if destroyed); 3′ cloning site GCTT (unknown if destroyed)
  Sequencing primers: 5′ M13 forward; 3′ M13 reverse
Depositor comments: Site-specific DNA methyltransferase; protects DNA from cleavage by EcoRV. The plasmids in the Open Enzyme collection contain genetic parts and are not functional by themselves. Researchers can clone these enzymes into an expression vector of their choice and then transform into E. coli bacteria for expression and purification. Additional information can be found at https://www.addgene.org/depositor-collections/open-enzyme/.
How to cite: pOpen-EcoRVM was a gift from Drew Endy & Jennifer Molloy & FreeGenes Project (Addgene plasmid # 165558 ; http://n2t.net/addgene:165558 ; RRID:Addgene_165558)
