[The description below was written by a language model from this plasmid's Addgene catalogue record and pLannotate feature annotations shown in this document.]
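Description:
pOpen-EcoRVM is a small (about 3 kb) synthetic-biology part plasmid built on the pBuild backbone and distributed as part of an open enzyme collection. It is a storage and distribution vector for E. coli rather than an expression construct. Propagation relies on a high-copy ColE1/pUC-type origin of replication, and selection on an ampicillin-resistance cassette (β-lactamase driven by its native bla promoter).

The payload is the coding sequence for M.EcoRV (ecoRVM), the methyltransferase partner of the EcoRV restriction–modification system. The catalogue lists the species only as "Other", but the feature annotation matches the insert to the Escherichia coli protein. This enzyme recognises the double-stranded sequence GATATC and methylates an adenine on both strands, which protects the DNA from cleavage by the EcoRV endonuclease. In the annotated sequence, the roughly 0.9 kb open reading frame sits between a bidirectional tonB terminator upstream and a T7 terminator downstream, an arrangement that would insulate the part from read-through transcription from the backbone. A very short lacZα remnant lies next to the tonB terminator and appears to be only a vestigial fragment. No promoter or ribosome-binding site for the insert is annotated, consistent with the depositor's statement that plasmids in this collection carry genetic parts and are not functional on their own.

The insert is recorded as flanked by four-base cloning sites at its 5′ and 3′ ends, and M13 forward and reverse priming sites allow sequence verification. The intended use is to transfer the coding sequence into an expression vector of the user's choice, followed by expression in E. coli and purification of the methyltransferase.
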