Features (pLannotate 1.2.2; 7 found; start..end, strand, type, name):
     38..85      +  terminator     T7 terminator: transcription terminator for bacteriophage T7 RNA polymerase
    173..761     -  rep_origin     ori: high-copy-number ColE1/pMB1/pBR322/pUC origin of replication
    952..1812    -  CDS            AmpR: β-lactamase; bla; confers resistance to ampicillin, carbenicillin, and related antibiotics
   1813..1917    -  promoter       AmpR promoter: bla
   1933..1949    -  CDS            lacZα (fragment): LacZα fragment of β-galactosidase; lacZ fragment
   1950..1981    +  terminator     tonB terminator: bidirectional E. coli tonB-P14 transcription terminator
   2030..2923    +  CDS            ecoRVM: MTE5_ECOLX - Protein inferred from homology: Swiss-Prot protein existence level 3. This methylase recognizes the double-stranded sequence GATATC, causes specific methylation on A-2 on both strands, and protects the DNA from cleavage by the EcoRV endonuclease. From Escherichia coli.
>Addgene plasmid #165558 | pOpen-EcoRVM | addgene full sequence | sequence record 339951 | Addgene NGS Result
CGCTGAGGTGTCAATCGTCGGAGCCGCTGAGCAATAACTAGCATAACCCCTTGGGGCCTCTAAACGGGTC
TTGAGGGGTTTTTTGCATGGTCATAGCTGTTTCCTGAGAGCTTGGCAGGTGATGACACACATTAACAAAT
TTCGTGAGGAGTCTCCAGAAGAATGCCATTAATTTCCATAGGCTCCGCCCCCCTGACGAGCATCACAAAA
ATCGACGCTCAAGTCAGAGGTGGCGAAACCCGACAGGACTATAAAGATACCAGGCGTTTCCCCCTGGAAG
CTCCCTCGTGCGCTCTCCTGTTCCGACCCTGCCGCTTACCGGATACCTGTCCGCCTTTCTCCCTTCGGGA
AGCGTGGCGCTTTCTCATAGCTCACGCTGTAGGTATCTCAGTTCGGTGTAGGTCGTTCGCTCCAAGCTGG
GCTGTGTGCACGAACCCCCCGTTCAGCCCGACCGCTGCGCCTTATCCGGTAACTATCGTCTTGAGTCCAA
CCCGGTAAGACACGACTTATCGCCACTGGCAGCAGCCACTGGTAACAGGATTAGCAGAGCGAGGTATGTA
GGCGGTGCTACAGAGTTCTTGAAGTGGTGGCCTAACTACGGCTACACTAGAAGAACAGTATTTGGTATCT
GCGCTCTGCTGAAGCCAGTTACCTTCGGAAAAAGAGTTGGTAGCTCTTGATCCGGCAAACAAACCACCGC
TGGTAGCGGTGGTTTTTTTGTTTGCAAGCAGCAGATTACACGCAGAAAAAAAGGATCTCAAGAAGGCCTA
CTATTAGCAACAACGATCCTTTGATCTTTTCTACGGGGTCTGACGCTCAGTGGAACGAAAACTCACGTTA
AGGGATTTTGGTCATGAGATTATCAAAAAGGATCTTCACCTAGATCCTTTTAAATTAAAAATGAAGTTTT
AAATCAATCTAAAGTATATATGAGTAAACTTGGTCTGACAGTTACCAATGCTTAATCAGTGAGGCACCTA
TCTCAGCGATCTGTCTATTTCGTTCATCCATAGTTGCCTGACTCCCCGTCGTGTAGATAACTACGATACG
GGAGGGCTTACCATCTGGCCCCAGTGCTGCAATGATACCGCGAGAACCACGCTCACCGGCTCCAGATTTA
TCAGCAATAAACCAGCCAGCCGGAAGGGCCGAGCGCAGAAGTGGTCCTGCAACTTTATCCGCCTCCATCC
AGTCTATTAATTGTTGCCGGGAAGCTAGAGTAAGTAGTTCGCCAGTTAATAGTTTGCGCAACGTTGTTGC
CATTGCTACAGGCATCGTGGTGTCACGCTCGTCGTTTGGTATGGCTTCATTCAGCTCCGGTTCCCAACGA
TCAAGGCGAGTTACATGATCCCCCATGTTGTGCAAAAAAGCGGTTAGCTCCTTCGGTCCTCCGATCGTTG
TCAGAAGTAAGTTGGCCGCAGTGTTATCACTCATGGTTATGGCAGCACTGCATAATTCTCTTACTGTCAT
GCCATCCGTAAGATGCTTTTCTGTGACTGGTGAGTACTCAACCAAGTCATTCTGAGAATAGTGTATGCGG
CGACCGAGTTGCTCTTGCCCGGCGTCAATACGGGATAATACCGCGCCACATAGCAGAACTTTAAAAGTGC
TCATCATTGGAAAACGTTCTTCGGGGCGAAAACTCTCAAGGATCTTACCGCTGTTGAGATCCAGTTCGAT
GTAACCCACTCGTGCACCCAACTGATCTTCAGCATCTTTTACTTTCACCAGCGTTTCTGGGTGAGCAAAA
ACAGGAAGGCAAAATGCCGCAAAAAAGGGAATAAGGGCGACACGGAAATGTTGAATACTCATACTCTTCC
TTTTTCAATATTATTGAAGCATTTATCAGGGTTATTGTCTCATGAGCGGATACATATTTGAATGTATTTA
GAAAAATAAACAAATAGGGGTTCCGCGCACCTGCACCAGTCAGTAAAACGACGGCCAGTAGTCAAAAGCC
TCCGACCGGAGGCTTTTGACTTGGTTCAGGTGGAGTGGGAGAAATAAGACGACGACCCTCGGGTCTCTAA
TGAAAGACAAAGTGTTCGTACCGCCGATTAAATCTCAGGGCATTAAGACCAAACTGGTCCCGTGCATCAA
ACGTATCGTCCCTAAGAACTTCAACGGCGTGTGGGTTGAACCTTTTATGGGTACCGGCGTTGTCGCGTTT
AACGTAGCTCCGAAAGATGCCCTGCTGTGTGATACGAACCCGCATCTGATCTCTTTTTACAACGCTCTCA
AGAACAAGGACATCACCGGCGACCTGGTTAAGGATTTCCTGTACCGTGAAGGCGAAAAGCTGCTGCTGTC
CAACGGTGAATATTACTACGAAGTGCGCGAACGTTTCAACAACTACAAAGAACCACTGGACTTCCTGTTC
CTGAATCGTTCCTGCTTCAACGGTATGATCCGCTTCAACTCCAAAGGCGGTTTTAATGTGCCGTTTTGTA
AAAAACCGAACCGTTTCGCGCAGGCCTATATCACAAAGATTTCCAACCAGGTAGATCGCATCTCCGAAAT
TATCTCCAAAGGTAACTATACCTTTCTGTGTCAGTCGTTTGAGAAAACCATTGGCATGGTGAATCGTGAT
GATGTCGTTTATTGCGACCCGCCGTATATTGGTCGCCACGTTGATTACTTCAACTCCTGGGGCGAACGTG
ATGAACGTCTGCTGTTCGAAACCCTGAGCAGCCTGAACGCAACCTTCATCACCAGTACCTGGCACCACAA
CGACTACCGCGAAAATAAATACGTTCGTGATCTGTGGTCCTCTTTCCGTATCCTGACCAAAGAACACTTC
TATCACGTTGGCGCCTCTGAAAAAAACCGTAGTCCGATGGTTGAAGCCCTGATCACGAACATTGCTAAAG
ACATTATTGATCACATCGAGAAAAGCTCCGGTGACATCCTGGTTATCGAAGAGTGAAGAGCTTTGAGACC
CCAGGAAAGTCGGCTAATCTAGGTCTGGGCAACTGGAATGTTAGGGATAACAGGGTAATAAAACAATGCG
AAACAAGCCC
